Addgene plasmid #235275: EF1a-TS.FF6x1-mRuby2-bGH
Purpose: 3' microRNA target site expression for dual-vector iFFL circuit (open-loop)
Depositing lab: Kate Galloway. Depositing organization: Massachusetts Institute of Technology. Publication: Model-guided design of microRNA-based gene circuits supports precise dosage of transgenic cargoes into diverse primary cells. Love KS, Johnstone CP, Peterman EL, Gaglione S, Birnbaum ME, Galloway KE. Cell Syst. 2025 Apr 22:101269. doi: 10.1016/j.cels.2025.101269. PubMed 40300600.
Backbone
  Vector backbone: pShip.USI (upstream inverted)
  Backbone manufacturer: Galloway lab
  Backbone size w/o insert (bp): 2046
  Vector type: Mammalian Expression, Synthetic Biology
Growth in bacteria
  Bacterial resistance: Kanamycin, 50 μg/mL
  Growth temperature: 30°C
  Growth strain: NEB Stable
  Copy number: High Copy
Gene/Insert
  Gene/Insert name: mRuby2
  Species: Entacmaea quadricolor
  Insert size (bp): 711
  Promoter: EF1a (human EF1a)
  Cloning method: Golden Gate
  Sequencing primers: 5′ CATCAGAGATTTTGAGACAC; 3′ gcgtttctacaaactcttcc
Resource information
  A portion of this plasmid was derived from a plasmid made by: Addgene #90236
Terms and licenses: Academic/Nonprofit Terms; Industry Terms: Not Available to Industry
Depositor comments: Alt name: pKG3133 ; Please visit https://doi.org/10.1101/2024.06.25.600629 for bioRxiv preprint.
How to cite: EF1a-TS.FF6x1-mRuby2-bGH was a gift from Kate Galloway (Addgene plasmid # 235275 ; http://n2t.net/addgene:235275 ; RRID:Addgene_235275)
