[The description below was written by a language model from this plasmid's Addgene catalogue record and pLannotate feature annotations shown in this document.]
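Description:
EF1a-TS.FF6x1-mRuby2-bGH is a compact (about 4.3 kb) mammalian expression plasmid for synthetic biology, assembled by Golden Gate cloning in the pShip.USI ("upstream inverted") backbone. The bacterial portion is minimal: a high-copy ColE1/pUC-type origin and a kanamycin resistance gene (aph(3')-Ia), both on the opposite strand to the mammalian cassette. rrnB T1 and T2 terminators sit nearby and help insulate the plasmid from read-through transcription. No mammalian selection cassette or viral element is annotated, so the plasmid appears suited to transient delivery rather than viral packaging or stable selection.

The payload is a single transcription unit. The human EF1a promoter, annotated as the core promoter followed by intron A sequence, drives constitutive expression of mRuby2, a red fluorescent protein derived from Entacmaea quadricolor, and the transcript ends at the bovine growth hormone polyadenylation signal. The name indicates one copy of a target site for the synthetic microRNA FF6 (TS.FF6x1). This site is not annotated in the feature table. The name order places it between the promoter and the mRuby2 coding sequence, whereas the stated purpose calls it a 3' target site, so its exact position cannot be confirmed from the record. A short match to the TRE3GV promoter just upstream of mRuby2 is only a fragment and probably reflects shared leader or linker sequence rather than a functional Tet-responsive element.

The plasmid is described as the target-site-bearing reporter for a dual-vector microRNA-based incoherent feedforward loop (iFFL). It is designated the open-loop configuration, which presumably serves as an unregulated comparison for circuits designed to control transgene dosage.
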