Features (pLannotate 1.2.2; 10 found; start..end, strand, type, name):
     68..95      -  terminator     rrnB T2 terminator: transcription terminator T2 from the E. coli rrnB gene
    227..270     +  terminator     rrnB T1 terminator: Escherichia coli rrnB; transcription terminator T1 from the E. coli rrnB gene
    438..1026    -  rep_origin     ori: high-copy-number ColE1/pMB1/pBR322/pUC origin of replication
   1116..1925    -  CDS            KanR: aminoglycoside phosphotransferase; aph(3')-Ia; confers resistance to kanamycin in bacteria or G418 (Geneticin®) in eukaryotes
   2065..2276    +  promoter       EF-1α core promoter: core promoter for human elongation factor EF-1α
   2277..2390    +  intron         EF-1α intron A (fragment): intron upstream of the start codon of human EF-1α
   3016..3219    +  intron         EF-1α intron A: truncated intron upstream of the start codon of human EF-1α
   3228..3262    +  promoter       TRE3GV promoter (fragment): 3rd-generation Tet-responsive promoter that can be activated by binding of Tet-On® 3G, optimized for retroviral and lentiviral vectors
   3332..4042    +  CDS            mRuby2: mRuby2 is a basic (constitutively fluorescent) red fluorescent protein published in 2012, derived from Entacmaea quadricolor. It has moderate acid sensitivity.
   4057..4281    +  polyA_signal   bGH poly(A) signal: bovine growth hormone polyadenylation signal
>Addgene plasmid #235275 | EF1a-TS.FF6x1-mRuby2-bGH | addgene full sequence | sequence record 472780 | Addgene NGS Result
CGCTAGTAGACTGCAGGTGGGCCCGAGCTTAAGTAACTAACTAACAGGAAGAGTTTGTAGAAACGCAAAA
AGGCCATCCGTCAGGATGGCCTTCTGCTTAGTTTGATGCCTGGCAGTTTATGGCGGGCGTCCTGCCCGCC
ACCCTCCGGGCCGTTGCTTCACAACGTTCAAATCCGCTCCCGGCGGATTTGTCCTACTCAGGAGAGCGTT
CACCGACAAACAACAGATAAAACGAAAGGCCCAGTCTTCCGACTGAGCCTTTCGTTTTATTTGATGCCTG
GCAGTTCCCTACTCTCGCTTAGTAGTTAGACGTCCCCGAGATCCATGCTAGCGGTAATACGGTTATCCAC
AGAATCAGGGGATAACGCAGGAAAGAACATGTGAGCAAAAGGCCAGCAAAAGGCCAGGAACCGTAAAAAG
GCCGCGTTGCTGGCGTTTTTCCATAGGCTCCGCCCCCCTGACGAGCATCACAAAAATCGACGCTCAAGTC
AGAGGTGGCGAAACCCGACAGGACTATAAAGATACCAGGCGTTTCCCCCTGGAAGCTCCCTCGTGCGCTC
TCCTGTTCCGACCCTGCCGCTTACCGGATACCTGTCCGCCTTTCTCCCTTCGGGAAGCGTGGCGCTTTCT
CATAGCTCACGCTGTAGGTATCTCAGTTCGGTGTAGGTCGTTCGCTCCAAGCTGGGCTGTGTGCACGAAC
CCCCCGTTCAGCCCGACCGCTGCGCCTTATCCGGTAACTATCGTCTTGAGTCCAACCCGGTAAGACACGA
CTTATCGCCACTGGCAGCAGCCACTGGTAACAGGATTAGCAGAGCGAGGTATGTAGGCGGTGCTACAGAG
TTCTTGAAGTGGTGGCCTAACTACGGCTACACTAGAAGAACAGTATTTGGTATCTGCGCTCTGCTGAAGC
CAGTTACCTTCGGAAAAAGAGTTGGTAGCTCTTGATCCGGCAAACAAACCACCGCTGGTAGCGGTGGTTT
TTTTGTTTGCAAGCAGCAGATTACGCGCAGAAAAAAAGGATCTCAAGAAGATCCTTTGATCTTTTCTACG
GGGTCTGACGCTCAGTGGAACGGGGCCCAATCTGAATAATGTTACAACCAATTAACCAATTCTGATTAGA
AAAACTCATCGAGCATCAAATGAAACTGCAATTTATTCATATCAGGATTATCAATACCATATTTTTGAAA
AAGCCGTTTCTGTAATGAAGGAGAAAACTCACCGAGGCAGTTCCATAGGATGGCAAGATCCTGGTATCGG
TCTGCGATTCCGACTCGTCCAACATCAATACAACCTATTAATTTCCCCTCGTCAAAAATAAGGTTATCAA
GTGAGAAATCACCATGAGTGACGACTGAATCCGGTGAGAATGGCAAAAGTTTATGCATTTCTTTCCAGAC
TTGTTCAACAGGCCAGCCATTACGCTCGTCATCAAAATCACTCGCATCAACCAAACCGTTATTCATTCGT
GATTGCGCCTGAGCTAGACGAAATACGCGATCGCTGTTAAAAGGACAATTACAAACAGGAATCGAATGCA
ACCGGCGCAGGAACACTGCCAGCGCATCAACAATATTTTCACCTGAATCAGGATATTCTTCTAATACCTG
GAATGCTGTTTTTCCGGGGATCGCAGTGGTGAGTAACCATGCATCACCAGGAGTACGGATAAAATGCTTG
ATGGTCGGAAGAGGCATAAATTCCGTCAGCCAGTTTAGTCTGACCATCTCATCTGTAACATCATTGGCAA
CGCTACCTTTGCCATGTTTCAGAAACAACTCTGGCGCATCGGGCTTCCCATACAAGCGATAGATTGTCGC
ACCTGATTGCCCGACATTATCGCGAGCCCATTTATACCCATATAAATCAGCATCCATGTTGGAATTTAAT
CGCGGCCTCGACGTTTCCCGTTGAATATGGCTCATAACACCCCTTGTATTACTGTTTATGTAAGCAGACA
GTTTTATTGTTCATGATGATATATTTTTATCTTGTGCAATGTAACATCAGAGATTTTGAGACACGGGCAC
CTGCAGTCTTCGTACTGCTCCGGTGCCCGTCAGTGGGCAGAGCGCACATCGCCCACAGTCCCCGAGAAGT
TGGGGGGAGGGGTCGGCAATTGAACCGGTGCCTAGAGAAGGTGGCGCGGGGTAAACTGGGAAAGTGATGT
CGTGTACTGGCTCCGCCTTTTTCCCGAGGGTGGGGGAGAACCGTATATAAGTGCAGTAGTCGCCGTGAAC
GTTCTTTTTCGCAACGGGTTTGCCGCCAGAACACAGGTAAGTGCCGTGTGTGGTTCCCGCGGGCCTGGCC
TCTTTACGGGTTATGGCCCTTGCGTGCCTTGAATTACTTCCACGCCCCTGGCTGCAGTACGTGATTCTTG
ATCCCGAGCTTCGGGTTGGAAGTGGGTGGGAGAGTTCGAGGCCTTGCGCTTAAGGAGCCCCTTCGCCTCG
TGCTTGAGTTGAGGCCTGGCTTGGGCGCTGGGGCCGCCGCGTGCGAATCTGGTGGCACCTTCGCGCCTGT
CTCGCTGCTTTCGATAAGTCTCTAGCCATTTAAAATTTTTGATGACCTGCTGCGACGCTTTTTTTCTGGC
AAGATAGTCTTGTAAATGCGGGCCAAGATCTGCACACTGGTATTTCGGTTTTTGGGGCCGCGGGCGGCGA
CGGGGCCCGTGCGTCCCAGCGCACATGTTCGGCGAGGCGGGGCCTGCGAGCGCGGCCACCGAGAATCGGA
CGGGGGTAGTCTCAAGCTGGCCGGCCTGCTCTGGTGCCTGGCCTCGCGCCGCCGTGTATCGCCCCGCCCT
GGGCGGCAAGGCTGGCCCGGTCGGCACCAGTTGCGTGAGCGGAAAGATGGCCGCTTCCCGGCCCTGCTGC
AGGGAGCTCAAAATGGAGGACGCGGCGCTCGGGAGAGCGGGCGGGTGAGTCACCCACACAAAGGAAAAGG
GCCTTTCCGTCCTCAGCCGTCGCTTCATGTGACTCCACGGAGTACCGGGCGCCGTCCAGGCACCTCGATT
AGTTCTCGAGCTTTTGGAGTACGTCGTCTTTAGGTTGGGGGGAGGGGTTTTATGCGATGGAGTTTCCCCA
CACTGAGTGGGTGGAGACTGAAGTTAGGCCAGCTTGGCACTTGATGTAATTCTCCTTGGAATTTGCCCTT
TTTGAGTTTGGATCTTGGTTCATTCTCAAGCCTCAGACAGTGGTTCAAAGTTTTTTTCTTCCATTTCAGG
TGTCGTGAGAGCTCGTTTAGTGAACCGTCAGATCGCCTGGAGACGCCATCCACGCTGTAATGTAAGCTTG
TGGAACCAAAGAGATTCCTCATAAACCTAGGACAAGCCACCATGGTGTCTAAGGGCGAAGAGCTGATCAA
GGAAAATATGCGTATGAAGGTGGTCATGGAAGGTTCGGTCAACGGCCACCAATTCAAATGCACAGGTGAA
GGAGAAGGCAATCCGTACATGGGAACTCAAACCATGAGGATCAAAGTCATCGAGGGAGGACCCCTGCCAT
TTGCCTTTGACATTCTTGCCACGTCGTTCATGTATGGCAGCCGTACTTTTATCAAGTACCCGAAAGGCAT
TCCTGATTTCTTTAAACAGTCCTTTCCTGAGGGTTTTACTTGGGAAAGAGTTACGAGATACGAAGATGGT
GGAGTCGTCACCGTCATGCAGGACACCAGCCTTGAGGATGGCTGTCTCGTTTACCACGTCCAAGTCAGAG
GGGTAAACTTTCCCTCCAATGGTCCCGTGATGCAGAAGAAGACCAAGGGTTGGGAGCCTAATACAGAGAT
GATGTATCCAGCAGATGGTGGTCTGAGGGGATACACTCATATGGCACTGAAAGTTGATGGTGGTGGCCAT
CTGTCTTGCTCTTTCGTAACAACTTACAGGTCAAAAAAGACCGTCGGGAACATCAAGATGCCCGGTATCC
ATGCCGTTGATCACCGCCTGGAAAGGTTAGAGGAAAGTGACAATGAAATGTTCGTAGTACAACGCGAACA
CGCAGTTGCCAAGTTCGCCGGGCTTGGTGGTGGGATGGACGAGCTGTACAAGTAACAACGTTGCACCTGT
GCCTTCTAGTTGCCAGCCATCTGTTGTTTGCCCCTCCCCCGTGCCTTCCTTGACCCTGGAAGGTGCCACT
CCCACTGTCCTTTCCTAATAAAATGAGGAAATTGCATCGCATTGTCTGAGTAGGTGTCATTCTATTCTGG
GGGGTGGGGTGGGGCAGGACAGCAAGGGGGAGGATTGGGAAGACAATAGCAGGCATGCTGGGGATGCGGT
GGGCTCTATGG
