>Addgene plasmid #235275 | EF1a-TS.FF6x1-mRuby2-bGH | depositor partial sequence | sequence record 463174 | mRuby2
ATGGTGTCTAAGGGCGAAGAGCTGATCAAGGAAAATATGCGTATGAAGGTGGTCATGGAAGGTTCGGTCA
ACGGCCACCAATTCAAATGCACAGGTGAAGGAGAAGGCAATCCGTACATGGGAACTCAAACCATGAGGAT
CAAAGTCATCGAGGGAGGACCCCTGCCATTTGCCTTTGACATTCTTGCCACGTCGTTCATGTATGGCAGC
CGTACTTTTATCAAGTACCCGAAAGGCATTCCTGATTTCTTTAAACAGTCCTTTCCTGAGGGTTTTACTT
GGGAAAGAGTTACGAGATACGAAGATGGTGGAGTCGTCACCGTCATGCAGGACACCAGCCTTGAGGATGG
CTGTCTCGTTTACCACGTCCAAGTCAGAGGGGTAAACTTTCCCTCCAATGGTCCCGTGATGCAGAAGAAG
ACCAAGGGTTGGGAGCCTAATACAGAGATGATGTATCCAGCAGATGGTGGTCTGAGGGGATACACTCATA
TGGCACTGAAAGTTGATGGTGGTGGCCATCTGTCTTGCTCTTTCGTAACAACTTACAGGTCAAAAAAGAC
CGTCGGGAACATCAAGATGCCCGGTATCCATGCCGTTGATCACCGCCTGGAAAGGTTAGAGGAAAGTGAC
AATGAAATGTTCGTAGTACAACGCGAACACGCAGTTGCCAAGTTCGCCGGGCTTGGTGGTGGGATGGACG
AGCTGTACAAG
